Addgene plasmid #88464: pDONR223-ZNF582
Purpose: Donor Vector containing ZNF582 transcription factor, part of the Human TFome Collection
Depositing lab: Marc Vidal. Depositing organization: Dana-Farber Cancer Institute. Publication: A comprehensive library of human transcription factors for cell fate engineering. Ng AHM, Khoshakhlagh P, Rojo Arias JE, Pasquini G, Wang K, Swiersy A, Shipman SL, Appleton E, Kiaee K, Kohman RE, Vernet A, Dysart M, Leeper K, Saylor W, Huang JY, Graveline A, Taipale J, Hill DE, Vidal M, Melero-Martin JM, Busskamp V, Church GM. Nat Biotechnol. 2021 Apr;39(4):510-519. doi: 10.1038/s41587-020-0742-6. Epub 2020 Nov 30. PubMed 33257861.
Backbone
  Vector backbone: pDONR223
  Backbone manufacturer: Invitrogen
  Backbone size w/o insert (bp): 3000
  Vector type: Gateway Donor Vector
Growth in bacteria
  Bacterial resistance: Spectinomycin, 50 μg/mL
  Growth temperature: 37°C
  Growth strain: DH5alpha
  Copy number: High Copy
Gene/Insert
  Gene/Insert name: ZNF582
  Species: H. sapiens (human)
  Insert size (bp): 1554
  Mutation: Last nucleotide of stop codon removed to allow for Gateway C-terminal fusions
  Entrez Gene: ZNF582
  Cloning method: Gateway Cloning
  Sequencing primers: 5′ M13F(-21); 3′ M13R
Terms and licenses: Academic/Nonprofit Terms; Industry Terms: Not Available to Industry
Depositor comments: Represents the ORFeome subset of the TFome
How to cite: pDONR223-ZNF582 was a gift from Marc Vidal (Addgene plasmid # 88464 ; http://n2t.net/addgene:88464 ; RRID:Addgene_88464)
