[The description below was written by a language model from this plasmid's Addgene catalogue record.]
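Description:
pDONR223-ZNF582 is a Gateway donor-backbone clone carrying the open reading frame of human ZNF582, a zinc finger transcription factor, in the pDONR223 backbone (about 3 kb without insert). It is a bacterial cloning plasmid rather than an expression construct: the record lists no promoter driving the insert, and vectors of this type serve as a sequence-verified source of an ORF. It is maintained in E. coli as a high-copy plasmid under spectinomycin selection. No feature table accompanies the record, so the origin of replication and the recombination sites are not itemised, although an ORF cloned by Gateway recombination into a pDONR vector is normally flanked by attL sites that allow its transfer by LR recombination into attR-containing destination vectors. M13 forward and reverse primer sites flank the insert for sequence confirmation.

The insert is recorded as 1554 bp and carries one deliberate modification: the last nucleotide of the stop codon has been removed, so the reading frame stays open through the downstream recombination site. This allows the ORF to be moved into destination vectors that supply C-terminal fusions such as epitope tags or fluorescent reporters; the promoter, tags and host range are all determined by the destination vector chosen.

The plasmid belongs to the Human TFome Collection, a comprehensive library of human transcription factors assembled for cell fate engineering, and the depositor notes that it represents the ORFeome-derived subset of that collection. Its typical use is as the starting clone for building ZNF582 expression constructs, individually or within pooled or arrayed transcription factor overexpression screens.
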