>Addgene plasmid #88464 | pDONR223-ZNF582 | depositor partial sequence | sequence record 172068 | insert
ATGTCCCTTGGGTCAGAATTGTTCAGGGATGTGGCCATAGTCTTCTCCCAAGAAGAATGGCAGTGGTTGG
CACCTGCTCAGAGGGATTTGTACAGAGACGTGATGTTGGAGACCTACAGCAACCTGGTCTCACTGGGTCT
TGCCGTTTCCAAACCTGATGTGATCTCCTTCCTAGAGCAAGGCAAAGAGCCCTGGATGGTGGAGAGAGTG
GTGTCTGGAGGCCTGTGTCCAGTATTGGAGTCCAGATATGATACCAAGGAATTATTTCCAAAGCAGCATG
TTTATGAAGTCGAATCACCCCAATGGGAGATAATGGAAAGCCTTACAAGTTATGGTCTTGAGTGTTCAAG
TTTCCAAGATGATTGGGAATGCAGAAACCAGTTTGACAGACAACAGGGAAATCCAGACAGACATTTCCAT
CAGATGATCATCAGACATGAAGAAATGCCCACTTTTGACCAGCATGCATCCCTTACTTTTTATCAGAAAA
TTCATACTAGAGAAAAACCTTTTGGGTATAATAAATGTAGAAAAGACTTCTGGCAAAAGGAACTCCTTAT
TAATCATCAAGGAATTTATACTAATGAGAAACCCTATAAATGTAAGGAATGTGGGAAGGCCTTTAAATAT
GGCTCACGACTAATTCAACATGAGAATATTCATTCTGGTAAGAAACCATATGAATGTAAGGAATGTGGAA
AGGCCTTCAATTCTGGTTCAAATTTTATACAACATCAGAGAGTTCATACTGGTGAGAAACCGTATGAATG
TAAAGATTGTGAGAAGGCCTTTAGTCGAAGCTCACAGTTGATTGAACATCAGCGAACTCACACAGGCGAG
AAACCCTATCAGTGTAAGGAATGTGGCAAGGCCTTCAATCGGATCTCACATCTTAAAGTACATTATAGAA
TTCATACTGGTGAAAAACCCTATGCATGCAAGGAATGTGGGAAAACCTTTAGTCATCGTTCTCAGTTGAT
TCAACATCAGACTGTTCATACTGGCAGGAAACTCTATGAATGTAAGGAATGTGGGAAGGCTTTTAATCAA
GGCTCAACTCTTATACGACATCAGAGAATTCATACCGGTGAGAAACCCTATGAGTGCAAAGTATGTGGAA
AGGCCTTTAGAGTGAGCTCACAACTCAAGCAACATCAGAGAATTCACACTGGAGAGAAACCCTACCAATG
TAAGGTATGTGGTAGGGCCTTCAAACGGGTCTCACATCTTACTGTACATTACAGAATTCATACAGGTGAA
AAGCCATATGAATGTAAGGAATGTGGGAAGGCTTTTAGTCATTGCTCACAATTGATTCATCATCAGGTTA
TTCACACTGAGAAAAAGCCCTATGAATATAAGGAATGTGAGAAGACCTTGAGTCATGATTCAACTACCGT
TCAACCTCAGAGAATGCATAATAGAGAAACACATGTGAATATAATAAATGTAGAAAAGCCTTCCATCAGC
AGTTACCCCTTACTAATCATCAGAGAATTTATGTTGGCAAGCAACCATATGAATGGAAGTAATGGGGAAA
GCCCATTAGCCTAG
